Addgene plasmid #103534: LSB-hsa-miR-450b-3p
Purpose: Used to sense miRNA activity using fluorescence based tools. hsa-miR-450b-3p target in 3' UTR of of mKate. miRNA activity can be measured by the repression of mKate2 relative to EBFP2 fluorescent proteins . Plasmid is inherently unstable; please see Depositor Comments
Depositing lab: Ron Weiss. Depositing organization: Massachusetts Institute of Technology. Publication: A mixed antagonistic/synergistic miRNA repression model enables accurate predictions of multi-input miRNA sensor activity. Gam JJ, Babb J, Weiss R. Nat Commun. 2018 Jun 22;9(1):2430. doi: 10.1038/s41467-018-04575-0. PubMed 29934631.
Backbone
  Vector backbone: Low Sensor Backbone (LSB)
  Vector type: Mammalian Expression, Synthetic Biology
Growth in bacteria
  Bacterial resistance: Ampicillin and Kanamycin, 100 & 50 μg/mL
  Growth temperature: 30°C
  Growth strain: NEB Stable
  Copy number: High Copy
Gene/Insert
  Gene/Insert name: hsa-miR-450b-3p target
  Species: H. sapiens (human)
  Entrez Gene: MIR450B (a.k.a. MIRN450B, mir-450b)
  Promoter: EF-1a
  Cloning method: Gibson Cloning
Terms and licenses: Academic/Nonprofit Terms; Industry Terms: Not Available to Industry
Depositor comments: Please note that this plasmid is inherently unstable due to a repeating poly A element. We recommend performing a diagnostic digest on multiple colonies upon receipt. The depositors would like to note the presence of several discrepancies between the depositor sequence and physical plasmid sequence. In particular, the sequences upstream and downstream of the puromycin coding region have 10 bp insertions which do not affect the ability to perform puromycin selection. The sequences for those regions within the physical plasmids are as follows: Upstream of Puro: GAATTCGACCGCCTGTCTCAAGGTGCCACC; Downstream of Puro: GCTTTGAGACTACGCGTGAATTCACTCCTC. Please contact if you are interested in this plasmid prior to placing an order.
How to cite: LSB-hsa-miR-450b-3p was a gift from Ron Weiss (Addgene plasmid # 103534 ; http://n2t.net/addgene:103534 ; RRID:Addgene_103534)
