[The description below was written by a language model from this plasmid's Addgene catalogue record and pLannotate feature annotations shown in this document.]
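Description:
LSB-hsa-miR-450b-3p is a mammalian expression and synthetic-biology plasmid of about 11 kb, built on the Low Sensor Backbone (LSB) and designed to report the activity of the human microRNA miR-450b-3p by fluorescence. It replicates in E. coli from a high-copy ColE1/pUC-type origin and carries both an ampicillin (β-lactamase) and a kanamycin (aminoglycoside phosphotransferase) resistance gene, with the record specifying dual selection. A puromycin N-acetyltransferase coding sequence followed by a rabbit β-globin polyadenylation signal is also present for selection in mammalian cells. No promoter is annotated directly upstream of it.

The payload consists of two parallel transcription units, each driven by the human EF-1α core promoter with its intron A and terminated by a β-globin poly(A) signal. Gateway attB4, attB1 and attB2 scars flanking the promoters and coding sequences reflect modular assembly of the units. One unit expresses the red fluorescent protein mKate2, whose 3' UTR contains the hsa-miR-450b-3p target. That target is not separately annotated in the feature table, but there is an unannotated gap between the mKate2 cassette's attB2 site and its β-globin sequence where it would fit. The second unit expresses the blue protein EBFP2 without a target site and serves as an internal normaliser. When miR-450b-3p is active in a transfected cell, it represses mKate2 but not EBFP2, so the ratio of red to blue fluorescence gives a measure of miRNA activity.

The depositor notes that the plasmid is inherently unstable because of the repeated poly(A) elements. The physical plasmid also differs slightly from the deposited sequence, including short insertions flanking the puromycin gene that do not impair puromycin selection.
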