Features (pLannotate 1.2.2; 28 found; start..end, strand, type, name):
     87..675     -  rep_origin     ori: high-copy-number ColE1/pMB1/pBR322/pUC origin of replication
    846..1706    -  CDS            AmpR: β-lactamase; bla; confers resistance to ampicillin, carbenicillin, and related antibiotics
   1707..1778    -  promoter       AmpR promoter: bla
   1857..2456    +  CDS            PuroR: puromycin N-acetyltransferase; pac from Streptomyces alboniger; confers resistance to puromycin
   2461..2541    +  CDS            HBB (fragment): HBB_PONPY - Experimental evidence at transcript level: Swiss-Prot protein existence level 2. Involved in oxygen transport from the lung to the various peripheral tissues. From Pongo pygmaeus (Bornean orangutan).
   2612..2667    +  polyA_signal   β-globin poly(A) signal: rabbit β-globin polyadenylation signal (Gil and Proudfoot, 1987)
   3646..3666    +  protein_bind   attB4: mutant version of attB; core recombination site for the Gateway® BP reaction BP Clonase™
   3734..3945    +  promoter       EF-1α core promoter: core promoter for human elongation factor EF-1α
   3946..4884    +  intron         EF-1α intron A: intron upstream of the start codon of human EF-1α
   4911..4931    +  protein_bind   attB1: mutant version of attB; core recombination site for the Gateway® BP reaction BP Clonase™
   4951..5646    +  CDS            mKate2: mKate2 is a basic (constitutively fluorescent) red fluorescent protein published in 2009, derived from Entacmaea quadricolor. It is reported to be a rapidly-maturing monomer with moderate acid sensitivity.
   5666..5690    -  protein_bind   attB2: mutant version of attB; recombination site for the Gateway® BP reaction BP Clonase™
   5834..5908    +  CDS            HBB (fragment): HBB_PONPY - Experimental evidence at transcript level: Swiss-Prot protein existence level 2. Involved in oxygen transport from the lung to the various peripheral tissues. From Pongo pygmaeus (Bornean orangutan).
   5979..6034    +  polyA_signal   β-globin poly(A) signal: rabbit β-globin polyadenylation signal (Gil and Proudfoot, 1987)
   6418..6443    +  misc_feature   SA: splice acceptor site
   7115..7135    +  protein_bind   attB4: mutant version of attB; core recombination site for the Gateway® BP reaction BP Clonase™
   7203..7414    +  promoter       EF-1α core promoter: core promoter for human elongation factor EF-1α
   7415..8353    +  intron         EF-1α intron A: intron upstream of the start codon of human EF-1α
   8380..8400    +  protein_bind   attB1: mutant version of attB; core recombination site for the Gateway® BP reaction BP Clonase™
   8411..9127    +  CDS            EBFP2: EBFP2 is a basic (constitutively fluorescent) blue fluorescent protein published in 2007, derived from Aequorea victoria. It is reported to be a rapidly-maturing monomer with moderate acid sensitivity.
   9135..9159    -  protein_bind   attB2: mutant version of attB; recombination site for the Gateway® BP reaction BP Clonase™
   9163..9243    +  CDS            HBB (fragment): HBB_PONPY - Experimental evidence at transcript level: Swiss-Prot protein existence level 2. Involved in oxygen transport from the lung to the various peripheral tissues. From Pongo pygmaeus (Bornean orangutan).
   9314..9369    +  polyA_signal   β-globin poly(A) signal: rabbit β-globin polyadenylation signal (Gil and Proudfoot, 1987)
   9752..9774    -  protein_bind   lac operator (fragment): The lac repressor binds to the lac operator to inhibit transcription in E. coli. This inhibition can be relieved by adding lactose or isopropyl-β-D-thiogalactopyranoside (IPTG). lac repressor encoded by lacI
   9778..9808    -  promoter       lac promoter: promoter for the E. coli lac operon
   9823..9844    -  protein_bind   CAP binding site: CAP binding activates transcription in the presence of cAMP. E. coli catabolite activator protein
   9857..9896    -  CDS            lacI (fragment): lac repressor; lacI; The lac repressor binds to the lac operator to inhibit transcription in E. coli. This inhibition can be relieved by adding lactose or isopropyl-β-D-thiogalactopyranoside (IPTG).
  10069..10878   +  CDS            KanR: aminoglycoside phosphotransferase; aph(3')-Ia; confers resistance to kanamycin in bacteria or G418 (Geneticin®) in eukaryotes
>Addgene plasmid #103534 | LSB-hsa-miR-450b-3p | depositor full sequence | sequence record 196116 | Full Sequence
AATTGAGGGGATAACGCAGGAAAGAACATGTGAGCAAAAGGCCAGCAAAAGGCCAGGAACCGTAAAAAGG
CCGCGTTGCTGGCGTTTTTCCATAGGCTCCGCCCCCCTGACGAGCATCACAAAAATCGACGCTCAAGTCA
GAGGTGGCGAAACCCGACAGGACTATAAAGATACCAGGCGTTTCCCCCTGGAAGCTCCCTCGTGCGCTCT
CCTGTTCCGACCCTGCCGCTTACCGGATACCTGTCCGCCTTTCTCCCTTCGGGAAGCGTGGCGCTTTCTC
ATAGCTCACGCTGTAGGTATCTCAGTTCGGTGTAGGTCGTTCGCTCCAAGCTGGGCTGTGTGCACGAACC
CCCCGTTCAGCCCGACCGCTGCGCCTTATCCGGTAACTATCGTCTTGAGTCCAACCCGGTAAGACACGAC
TTATCGCCACTGGCAGCAGCCACTGGTAACAGGATTAGCAGAGCGAGGTATGTAGGCGGTGCTACAGAGT
TCTTGAAGTGGTGGCCTAACTACGGCTACACTAGAAGAACAGTATTTGGTATCTGCGCTCTGCTGAAGCC
AGTTACCTTCGGAAAAAGAGTTGGTAGCTCTTGATCCGGCAAACAAACCACCGCTGGTAGCGGTGGTTTT
TTTGTTTGCAAGCAGCAGATTACGCGCAGAAAAAAAGGATCTCAAGAAGATCCTTTGATCTTTTCTACGG
GGTCTGACGCTCAGTGGAACGAAAACTCACGTTAAGGGATTTTGGTCATGAGATTATCAAAAAGGATCTT
CACCTAGATCCTTTTAAATTAAAAATGAAGTTTTAAATCAATCTAAAGTATATATGAGTAAACTTGGTCT
GACAGTTACCAATGCTTAATCAGTGAGGCACCTATCTCAGCGATCTGTCTATTTCGTTCATCCATAGTTG
CCTGACTCCCCGTCGTGTAGATAACTACGATACGGGAGGGCTTACCATCTGGCCCCAGTGCTGCAATGAT
ACCGCGAGAACCACGCTCACCGGCTCCAGATTTATCAGCAATAAACCAGCCAGCCGGAAGGGCCGAGCGC
AGAAGTGGTCCTGCAACTTTATCCGCCTCCATCCAGTCTATTAATTGTTGCCGGGAAGCTAGAGTAAGTA
GTTCGCCAGTTAATAGTTTGCGCAACGTTGTTGCCATTGCTACAGGCATCGTGGTGTCACGCTCGTCGTT
TGGTATGGCTTCATTCAGCTCCGGTTCCCAACGATCAAGGCGAGTTACATGATCCCCCATGTTGTGCAAA
AAAGCGGTTAGCTCCTTCGGTCCTCCGATCGTTGTCAGAAGTAAGTTGGCCGCAGTGTTATCACTCATGG
TTATGGCAGCACTGCATAATTCTCTTACTGTCATGCCATCCGTAAGATGCTTTTCTGTGACTGGTGAGTA
CTCAACCAAGTCATTCTGAGAATAGTGTATGCGGCGACCGAGTTGCTCTTGCCCGGCGTCAATACGGGAT
AATACCGCGCCACATAGCAGAACTTTAAAAGTGCTCATCATTGGAAAACGTTCTTCGGGGCGAAAACTCT
CAAGGATCTTACCGCTGTTGAGATCCAGTTCGATGTAACCCACTCGTGCACCCAACTGATCTTCAGCATC
TTTTACTTTCACCAGCGTTTCTGGGTGAGCAAAAACAGGAAGGCAAAATGCCGCAAAAAAGGGAATAAGG
GCGACACGGAAATGTTGAATACTCATACTCTTCCTTTTTCAATATTATTGAAGCATTTATCAGGGTTATT
GTCTCATGAGCGGATACATATTTGAATGTAGCTCCGAATTTCTCGAGGGCTTGTCGACGACGGCGGTCTC
CGTCGTCAGGATCATGAATTCGACCCGCCTGCCACCATGACCGAGTACAAGCCCACGGTGCGCCTCGCCA
CCCGCGACGACGTCCCCCGGGCCGTACGCACCCTCGCCGCCGCGTTCGCCGACTACCCCGCCACGCGCCA
CACCGTCGACCCGGACCGCCACATCGAGCGGGTCACCGAGCTGCAAGAACTCTTCCTCACGCGCGTCGGG
CTCGACATCGGCAAGGTGTGGGTCGCGGACGACGGCGCCGCGGTGGCGGTCTGGACCACGCCGGAGAGCG
TCGAAGCGGGGGCGGTGTTCGCCGAGATCGGCCCGCGCATGGCCGAGTTGAGCGGTTCCCGGCTGGCCGC
GCAGCAACAGATGGAAGGCCTCCTGGCGCCGCACCGGCCCAAGGAGCCCGCGTGGTTCCTGGCCACCGTC
GGCGTCTCGCCCGACCACCAGGGCAAGGGTCTGGGCAGCGCCGTCGTGCTCCCCGGAGTGGAGGCGGCCG
AGCGCGCCGGGGTGCCCGCCTTCCTGGAGACATCCGCGCCCCGCAACCTCCCCTTCTACGAGCGGCTCGG
CTTCACCGTCACCGCCGACGTCGAGGTGCCCGAAGGACCGCGCACCTGGTGCATGACCCGCAAGCCCGGT
GCCTGATACGCGTGAATTCACTCCTCAGGTGCAGGCTGCCTATCAGAAGGTGGTGGCTGGTGTGGCCAAT
GCCCTGGCTCACAAATACCACTGAGATCTTTTTCCCTCTGCCAAAAATTATGGGGACATCATGAAGCCCC
TTGAGCATCTGACTTCTGGCTAATAAAGGAAATTTATTTTCATTGCAATAGTGTGTTGGAATTTTTTGTG
TCTCTCACTCGGAAGGACATATGGGAGGGCAAATCATTTAAAACATCAGAATGAGTATTTGGTTTAGAGT
TTGGCAACATATGCCCATATGCTGGCTGCCATGAACAAAGGTTGGCTATAAAGAGGTCATCAGTATATGA
AACAGCCCCCTGCTGTCCATTCCTTATTCCATAGAAAAGCCTTGACTTGAGGTTAGATTTTTTTTATATT
TTGTTTTGTGTTATTTTTTTCTTTAACATCCCTAAAATTTTCCTTACATGTTTTACTAGCCAGATTTTTC
CTCCTCTCCTGACTACTCCCAGTCATAGCTGTCCCTCTTCTCTTATGGAGATCCCTCGACCTGCAGCCCA
AGCTTGAATTCTCTAGAATTACCCTGTTATCCCTATGCTTGGTTTACCGAGCTCTTATTGGTTTTCAAAC
TTCATTGACTGTGCCCAACGCGCCTGGGAGCTCACGGGGACAGCCCCCCCCCAAAGCCCCCAGGGATGTA
ATTACGTCCCTCCCCCGCTAGGGGGCAGCAGCGAGCCGCCCGGGGCTCCGCTCCGGTCCGGCGCTCCCCC
CGCATCCCCGAGCCGGCAGCGTGCGGGGACAGCCCGGGCACGGGGAAGGTGGCACGGGATCGCTTTCCTC
TGAACGCTTCTCGCTGCTCTTTGAGCCTGCAGACACCTGGGGGGATACGGGGAAAAAGCTAGGCTGAAAG
ACCGGTTCTTAGAATGACACGCGCCTGGGAGCTCACGGGGACAGCCCCCCCCCAAAGCCCCCAGGGATGT
AATTACGTCCCTCCCCCGCTAGGGGGCAGCAGCGAGCCGCCCGGGGCTCCGCTCCGGTCCGGCGCTCCCC
CCGCATCCCCGAGCCGGCAGCGTGCGGGGACAGCCCGGGCACGGGGAAGGTGGCACGGGATCGCTTTCCT
CTGAACGCTTCTCGCTGCTCTTTGAGCCTGCAGACACCTGGGGGGATACGGGGAAAAAGCTAACTTCTGA
GACGACAACTTTGTATAGAAAAGTTGGCTCCGAATTCGCCCTTGACAGCAGAGATCCAGTTTGGTTAATT
AATTGGCTCCGGTGCCCGTCAGTGGGCAGAGCGCACATCGCCCACAGTCCCCGAGAAGTTGTGGGGAGGG
GTCGGCAATTGAACCGGTGCCTAGAGAAGGTGGCGCGGGGTAAACTGGGAAAGTGATGTCGTGTACTGGC
TCCGCCTTTTTCCCGAGGGTGGGGGAGAACCGTATATAAGTGCAGTAGTCGCCGTGAACGTTCTTTTTCG
CAACGGGTTTGCCGCCAGAACACAGGTAAGTGCCGTGTGTGGTTCCCGCGGGCCTGGCCTCTTTACGGGT
TATGGCCCTTGCGTGCCTTGAATTACTTCCACCTGGCTGCAGTACGTGATTCTTGATCCCGAGCTTCGGG
TTGGAAGTGGGTGGGAGAGTTCGAGGCCTTGCGCTTAAGGAGCCCCTTCGCCTCGTGCTTGAGTTGAGGC
CTGGCCTGGGCGCTGGGGCCGCCGCGTGCGAATCTGGTGGCACCTTCGCGCCTGTCTCGCTGCTTTCGAT
AAGTCTCTAGCCATTTAAAATTTTTGATGACCTGCTGCGACGCTTTTTTTCTGGCAAGATAGTCTTGTAA
ATGCGGGCCAAGATCTGCACACTGGTATTTCGGTTTTTGGGGCCGCGGGCGGCGACGGGGCCCGTGCGTC
CCAGCGCACATGTTCGGCGAGGCGGGGCCTGCGAGCGCGGCCACCGAGAATCGGACGGGGGTAGTCTCAA
GCTGGCCGGCCTGCTCTGGTGCCTGGCCTCGCGCCGCCGTGTATCGCCCCGCCCTGGGCGGCAAGGCTGG
CCCGGTCGGCACCAGTTGCGTGAGCGGAAAGATGGCCGCTTCCCGGCCCTGCTGCAGGGAGCTCAAAATG
GAGGACGCGGCGCTCGGGAGAGCGGGCGGGTGAGTCACCCACACAAAGGAAAAGGGCCTTTCCGTCCTCA
GCCGTCGCTTCATGTGACTCCACGGAGTACCGGGCGCCGTCCAGGCACCTCGATTAGTTCTCGAGCTTTT
GGAGTACGTCGTCTTTAGGTTGGGGGGAGGGGTTTTATGCGATGGAGTTTCCCCACACTGAGTGGGTGGA
GACTGAAGTTAGGCCAGCTTGGCACTTGATGTAATTCTCCTTGGAATTTGCCCTTTTTGAGTTTGGATCT
TGGTTCATTCTCAAGCCTCAGACAGTGGTTCAAAGTTTTTTTCTTCCATTTCAGGTGTCGTGAGAAGGGC
GAATTCGACCCAAGTTTGTACAAAAAAGCAGGCTGGATCCAGGTGCCACCATGGTGAGCGAGCTGATTAA
GGAGAACATGCACATGAAGCTGTACATGGAGGGCACCGTGAACAACCACCACTTCAAGTGCACATCCGAG
GGCGAAGGCAAGCCCTACGAGGGCACCCAGACCATGAGAATCAAGGCGGTCGAGGGCGGCCCTCTCCCCT
TCGCCTTCGACATCCTGGCTACCAGCTTCATGTACGGCAGCAAAACCTTCATCAACCACACCCAGGGCAT
CCCCGACTTCTTTAAGCAGTCCTTCCCCGAGGGCTTCACATGGGAGAGAGTCACCACATACGAAGATGGG
GGCGTGCTGACCGCTACCCAGGACACCAGCCTCCAGGACGGCTGCCTCATCTACAACGTCAAGATCAGAG
GGGTGAACTTCCCATCCAACGGCCCTGTGATGCAGAAGAAAACACTCGGCTGGGAGGCCTCCACCGAGAC
ACTGTACCCCGCTGACGGCGGCCTGGAAGGCAGAGCCGACATGGCCCTGAAGCTCGTGGGCGGGGGCCAC
CTGATCTGCAACCTTAAGACCACATACAGATCCAAGAAACCCGCTAAGAACCTCAAGATGCCCGGCGTCT
ACTATGTGGACAGGAGACTGGAAAGAATCAAGGAGGCCGACAAAGAGACATACGTCGAGCAGCACGAGGT
GGCTGTGGCCAGATACTGCGACCTCCCTAGCAAACTGGGGCACAAACTTAATTGAGAATTCTACCACCCA
GCTTTCTTGTACAAAGTGGTACGTCTCAAGACCAGAGGTCTCTGCTTGTCCGTAATATGGATGCAAAATG
ATCCCAATATGGATGCAAAATGATCCCAATATGGATGCAAAATGATCCCAATATGGATGCAAAATGATCC
CAACAACCAGAAGAGACCTGTGCTTCACTCCTCAGGTGCAGGCTGCCTATCAGAAGGTGGTGGCTGGTGT
GGCCAATGCCCTGGCTCACAAATACCACTGAGATCTTTTTCCCTCTGCCAAAAATTATGGGGACATCATG
AAGCCCCTTGAGCATCTGACTTCTGGCTAATAAAGGAAATTTATTTTCATTGCAATAGTGTGTTGGAATT
TTTTGTGTCTCTCACTCGGAAGGACATATGGGAGGGCAAATCATTTAAAACATCAGAATGAGTATTTGGT
TTAGAGTTTGGCAACATATGCCCATATGCTGGCTGCCATGAACAAAGGTTGGCTATAAAGAGGTCATCAG
TATATGAAACAGCCCCCTGCTGTCCATTCCTTATTCCATAGAAAAGCCTTGACTTGAGGTTAGATTTTTT
TTATATTTTGTTTTGTGTTATTTTTTTCTTTAACATCCCTAAAATTTTCCTTACATGTTTTACTAGCCAG
ATTTTTCCTCCTCTCCTGACTACTCCCAGTCATAGCTGTCCCTCTTCTCTTATGGAGATCCCGAGCGGTG
CGTTTTTATGCTTGTAGTATTGTATAATGTTTTTAAGATCCAAGCTTCTGACCTCTTCTCTTCCTCCCAC
AGGGCCTCGAGACAATTGCATCGATGGTACCAGTGAAAGTCTGCAATGAATTCGAGTTGGCGCGCCTGTC
ATTCTAAATCTCTCTTTCAGCCTAAAGCTTTTTCCCCGTATCCCCCCAGGTGTCTGCAGGCTCAAAGAGC
AGCGAGAAGCGTTCAGAGGAAAGCGATCCCGTGCCACCTTCCCCGTGCCCGGGCTGTCCCCGCACGCTGC
CGGCTCGGGGATGCGGGGGGAGCGCCGGACCGGAGCGGAGCCCCGGGCGGCTCGCTGCTGCCCCCTAGCG
GGGGAGGGACGTAATTACATCCCTGGGGGCTTTGGGAGGGGGCTGTCCCCGTGAGCTCCCAGGCGCGCCT
GTCATTCTAAATCTCTCTTTCAGCCTAAAGCTTTTTCCCCGTATCCCCCCAGGTGTCTGCAGGCTCAAAG
AGCAGCGAGAAGCGTTCAGAGGAAAGCGATCCCGTGCCACCTTCCCCGTGCCCGGGCTGTCCCCGCACGC
TGCCGGCTCGGGGATGCGGGGGGAGCGCCGGACCGGAGCGGAGCCCCGGGCGGCTCGCTGCTGCCCCCTA
GCGGGGGAGGGACGTAATTACATCCCTGGGGGCTTTGGGGGGGGGCTGTCCCCGTGAGCTCCCAGGCGCG
CCAACTCGGTACCGTATCGATGTCGACGTTAACGCTAGTGATATCAACTTTGTATAGAAAAGTTGGCTCC
GAATTCGCCCTTGACAGCAGAGATCCAGTTTGGTTAATTAATTGGCTCCGGTGCCCGTCAGTGGGCAGAG
CGCACATCGCCCACAGTCCCCGAGAAGTTGTGGGGAGGGGTCGGCAATTGAACCGGTGCCTAGAGAAGGT
GGCGCGGGGTAAACTGGGAAAGTGATGTCGTGTACTGGCTCCGCCTTTTTCCCGAGGGTGGGGGAGAACC
GTATATAAGTGCAGTAGTCGCCGTGAACGTTCTTTTTCGCAACGGGTTTGCCGCCAGAACACAGGTAAGT
GCCGTGTGTGGTTCCCGCGGGCCTGGCCTCTTTACGGGTTATGGCCCTTGCGTGCCTTGAATTACTTCCA
CCTGGCTGCAGTACGTGATTCTTGATCCCGAGCTTCGGGTTGGAAGTGGGTGGGAGAGTTCGAGGCCTTG
CGCTTAAGGAGCCCCTTCGCCTCGTGCTTGAGTTGAGGCCTGGCCTGGGCGCTGGGGCCGCCGCGTGCGA
ATCTGGTGGCACCTTCGCGCCTGTCTCGCTGCTTTCGATAAGTCTCTAGCCATTTAAAATTTTTGATGAC
CTGCTGCGACGCTTTTTTTCTGGCAAGATAGTCTTGTAAATGCGGGCCAAGATCTGCACACTGGTATTTC
GGTTTTTGGGGCCGCGGGCGGCGACGGGGCCCGTGCGTCCCAGCGCACATGTTCGGCGAGGCGGGGCCTG
CGAGCGCGGCCACCGAGAATCGGACGGGGGTAGTCTCAAGCTGGCCGGCCTGCTCTGGTGCCTGGCCTCG
CGCCGCCGTGTATCGCCCCGCCCTGGGCGGCAAGGCTGGCCCGGTCGGCACCAGTTGCGTGAGCGGAAAG
ATGGCCGCTTCCCGGCCCTGCTGCAGGGAGCTCAAAATGGAGGACGCGGCGCTCGGGAGAGCGGGCGGGT
GAGTCACCCACACAAAGGAAAAGGGCCTTTCCGTCCTCAGCCGTCGCTTCATGTGACTCCACGGAGTACC
GGGCGCCGTCCAGGCACCTCGATTAGTTCTCGAGCTTTTGGAGTACGTCGTCTTTAGGTTGGGGGGAGGG
GTTTTATGCGATGGAGTTTCCCCACACTGAGTGGGTGGAGACTGAAGTTAGGCCAGCTTGGCACTTGATG
TAATTCTCCTTGGAATTTGCCCTTTTTGAGTTTGGATCTTGGTTCATTCTCAAGCCTCAGACAGTGGTTC
AAAGTTTTTTTCTTCCATTTCAGGTGTCGTGAGAAGGGCGAATTCGACCCAAGTTTGTACAAAAAAGCAG
GCTCGCCACCATGGTGAGCAAGGGCGAGGAGCTGTTCACCGGGGTGGTGCCCATCCTGGTCGAGCTGGAC
GGCGACGTAAACGGCCACAAGTTCAGCGTGAGGGGCGAGGGCGAGGGCGATGCCACCAACGGCAAGCTGA
CCCTGAAGTTCATCTGCACCACCGGCAAGCTGCCCGTGCCCTGGCCCACCCTCGTGACCACCCTGAGCCA
CGGCGTGCAGTGCTTCGCCCGCTACCCCGACCACATGAAGCAGCACGACTTCTTCAAGTCCGCCATGCCC
GAAGGCTACGTCCAGGAGCGCACCATCTTCTTCAAGGACGACGGCACCTACAAGACCCGCGCCGAGGTGA
AGTTCGAGGGCGACACCCTAGTGAACCGCATCGAGCTGAAGGGCGTCGACTTCAAGGAGGACGGCAACAT
CCTGGGGCACAAGCTGGAGTACAACTTCAACAGCCACAACATCTATATCATGGCCGTCAAGCAGAAGAAC
GGCATCAAGGTGAACTTCAAGATCCGCCACAACGTGGAGGACGGCAGCGTGCAGCTCGCCGACCACTACC
AGCAGAACACCCCCATCGGCGACGGCCCCGTGCTGCTGCCCGACAGCCACTACCTGAGCACCCAGTCCGT
GCTGAGCAAAGACCCCAACGAGAAGCGCGATCACATGGTCCTGCTGGAGTTCCGCACCGCCGCCGGGATC
ACTCTCGGCATGGACGAGCTGTACAAGTAATACCACCCAGCTTTCTTGTACAAAGTGGTACGCGTGAATT
CACTCCTCAGGTGCAGGCTGCCTATCAGAAGGTGGTGGCTGGTGTGGCCAATGCCCTGGCTCACAAATAC
CACTGAGATCTTTTTCCCTCTGCCAAAAATTATGGGGACATCATGAAGCCCCTTGAGCATCTGACTTCTG
GCTAATAAAGGAAATTTATTTTCATTGCAATAGTGTGTTGGAATTTTTTGTGTCTCTCACTCGGAAGGAC
ATATGGGAGGGCAAATCATTTAAAACATCAGAATGAGTATTTGGTTTAGAGTTTGGCAACATATGCCCAT
ATGCTGGCTGCCATGAACAAAGGTTGGCTATAAAGAGGTCATCAGTATATGAAACAGCCCCCTGCTGTCC
ATTCCTTATTCCATAGAAAAGCCTTGACTTGAGGTTAGATTTTTTTTATATTTTGTTTTGTGTTATTTTT
TTCTTTAACATCCCTAAAATTTTCCTTACATGTTTTACTAGCCAGATTTTTCCTCCTCTCCTGACTACTC
CCAGTCATAGCTGTCCCTCTTCTCTTATGGAGATCCCTCGACCTGCAGCCCAAGCTTGGCGTAATCATGG
TCATAGCTGTTTCCTGTGTGAAATTGTTATCCGCTCACAATTCCACACAACATACGAGCCGGAAGCATAA
AGTGTAAAGCCTGGGGTGCCTAATGAGTGAGCTAACTCACATTAATTGCGTTGCGCTCACTGCCCGCTTT
CCAGTCGGGAAACCTGTCGTGCCAGCGGATCGACAGTACTAAGCTTGGTCTAATACCCAATCTCTCGTCT
TATCCAGATGTTTTATACGCCTCTGGCCCGTGTCTCAAAATCTCTGATGTTACATTGCACAAGATAAAAT
AATATCATCATGAACAATAAAACTGTCTGCTTACATAAACAGTAATACAAGGGGTGTTATGAGCCATATT
CAACGGGAAACGTCGAGGCCGCGATTAAATTCCAACATGGATGCTGATTTATATGGGTATAAATGGGCTC
GCGATAATGTCGGGCAATCAGGTGCGACAATCTATCGCTTGTATGGGAAGCCCGATGCGCCAGAGTTGTT
TCTGAAACATGGCAAAGGTAGCGTTGCCAATGATGTTACAGATGAGATGGTCAGACTAAACTGGCTGACG
GAATTTATGCCTCTTCCGACCATCAAGCATTTTATCCGTACTCCTGATGATGCATGGTTACTCACCACTG
CGATCCCCGGAAAAACAGCATTCCAGGTATTAGAAGAATATCCTGATTCAGGTGAAAATATTGTTGATGC
GCTGGCAGTGTTCCTGCGCCGGTTGCATTCGATTCCTGTTTGTAATTGTCCTTTTAACAGCGATCGCGTA
TTTCGTCTCGCTCAGGCGCAATCACGAATGAATAACGGTTTGGTTGATGCGAGTGATTTTGATGACGAGC
GTAATGGCTGGCCTGTTGAACAAGTCTGGAAAGAAATGCATAAACTTTTGCCATTCTCACCGGATTCAGT
CGTCACTCATGGTGATTTCTCACTTGATAACCTTATTTTTGACGAGGGGAAATTAATAGGTTGTATTGAT
GTTGGACGAGTCGGAATCGCAGACCGATACCAGGATCTTGCCATCCTATGGAACTGCCTCGGTGAGTTTT
CTCCTTCATTACAGAAACGGCTTTTTCAAAAATATGGTATTGATAATCCTGATATGAATAAATTGCAGTT
TCATTTGATGCTCGATGAGTTTTTCTAATCAGAATTGGTTAATTGGTTGTAACACTGGCAGAGCATTACG
CTGACTTGACGGGACGGCGCAAGCTCATGACCAAAATCCCTTAACGTGAGTTACGCGTCGTTCCACTGAG
CGTCAGAGGTATCACTAGTATTACAGAGGTAAGTTATAACAGTCGCCTAACCC
