>Addgene plasmid #103534 | LSB-hsa-miR-450b-3p | depositor partial sequence | sequence record 196117 | hsa-miR-450b-3p target
TATGGATGCAAAATGATCCCAA
